Addgene plasmid #122963: pcDNA3.1_Floxed-STOP mCherry
Purpose: mCherry-based fluorescent reporter for Cre-loxP DNA recombination reaction
Depositing lab: Moritoshi Sato. Depositing organization: The University of Tokyo. Publication: A photoactivatable Cre-loxP recombination system for optogenetic genome engineering. Kawano F, Okazaki R, Yazawa M, Sato M. Nat Chem Biol. 2016 Dec;12(12):1059-1064. doi: 10.1038/nchembio.2205. Epub 2016 Oct 10. PubMed 27723747.
Backbone
  Vector backbone: pcDNA3.1(+)
  Backbone manufacturer: Invitrogen
  Backbone size w/o insert (bp): 5354
  Vector type: Mammalian Expression, Cre/Lox
  Selectable markers: Neomycin (select with G418)
Growth in bacteria
  Bacterial resistance: Ampicillin, 100 μg/mL
  Growth temperature: 37°C
  Growth strain: DH5alpha
  Copy number: High Copy
Gene/Insert
  Gene/Insert name: pcDNA3.1_Floxed-STOP mCherry
  Species: Synthetic
  Insert size (bp): 1599
  Promoter: CMV
  Cloning method: Restriction Enzyme; 5′ cloning site Hind III (not destroyed); 3′ cloning site Xho I (not destroyed)
  Sequencing primers: 5′ T7 forward; 3′ BGH reverse
Terms and licenses: Academic/Nonprofit Terms; Industry Terms: Not Available to Industry
How to cite: pcDNA3.1_Floxed-STOP mCherry was a gift from Moritoshi Sato (Addgene plasmid # 122963 ; http://n2t.net/addgene:122963 ; RRID:Addgene_122963)
