[The description below was written by a language model from this plasmid's Addgene catalogue record and pLannotate feature annotations shown in this document.]
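Description:
pcDNA3.1_Floxed-STOP mCherry is a mammalian expression plasmid built on the Invitrogen pcDNA3.1(+) backbone that serves as a red fluorescent reporter of Cre-loxP recombination. It is propagated in E. coli as a high-copy plasmid through its ColE1/pUC-type origin and selected with ampicillin via the β-lactamase gene. An f1 origin is also present. For mammalian cells, the backbone carries a neomycin resistance gene driven by the SV40 early promoter and terminated by an SV40 poly(A) signal, allowing G418 selection of stable transfectants.

The synthetic insert of about 1.6 kb was cloned between the HindIII and XhoI sites, downstream of the CMV immediate early enhancer/promoter and the T7 promoter of the backbone. It consists of a loxP site, a transcriptional STOP cassette, a second loxP site in the same orientation, and the mCherry coding sequence, followed by the backbone's bovine growth hormone poly(A) signal. The STOP cassette is annotated as three tandem repeats of an SV40 poly(A) signal, each preceded by a short fragment matching SV40 large T antigen sequence, which most likely reflects flanking SV40 sequence carried along with the terminator rather than any expressed product. In the unrecombined state, CMV-driven transcripts are expected to terminate within this cassette before reaching mCherry, so cells remain non-fluorescent. When Cre is active, recombination between the two directly oriented loxP sites excises the STOP cassette, placing mCherry directly under the CMV promoter and switching on red fluorescence.

The construct is therefore used as a readout of Cre activity in transfected mammalian cells, and it was deposited in connection with work on a photoactivatable Cre-loxP system for optogenetic genome engineering.
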