Features (pLannotate 1.2.2; 28 found; start..end, strand, type, name):
     28..80      -  misc_feature   bom (fragment): basis of mobility region from pBR322
    235..614     +  enhancer       CMV enhancer: human cytomegalovirus immediate early enhancer
    615..818     +  promoter       CMV promoter: human cytomegalovirus (CMV) immediate early promoter
    814..847     +  LTR            5' LTR (truncated) (fragment): truncated 5' long terminal repeat (LTR) from HIV-1
    863..881     +  promoter       T7 promoter: promoter for bacteriophage T7 RNA polymerase
    917..950     +  protein_bind   loxP: Cre-mediated recombination occurs in the 8-bp core sequence (GCATACAT). Cre recombinase
    994..1077    +  CDS            large T antigen (fragment): large T antigen from SV40 (simian virus 40)
   1100..1234    +  polyA_signal   SV40 poly(A) signal: SV40 polyadenylation signal
   1248..1331    +  CDS            large T antigen (fragment): large T antigen from SV40 (simian virus 40)
   1354..1488    +  polyA_signal   SV40 poly(A) signal: SV40 polyadenylation signal
   1502..1585    +  CDS            large T antigen (fragment): large T antigen from SV40 (simian virus 40)
   1608..1742    +  polyA_signal   SV40 poly(A) signal: SV40 polyadenylation signal
   1759..1792    +  protein_bind   loxP: Cre-mediated recombination occurs in the 8-bp core sequence (GCATACAT). Cre recombinase
   1805..2512    +  CDS            mCherry: mCherry is a basic (constitutively fluorescent) red fluorescent protein published in 2004, derived from Discosoma sp.. It is reported to be a very rapidly-maturing monomer with low acid sensitivity.
   2559..2783    +  polyA_signal   bGH poly(A) signal: bovine growth hormone polyadenylation signal
   2787..2808    +  promoter       SV40 promoter (fragment): SV40 enhancer and early promoter
   2829..3257    +  rep_origin     f1 ori (sequence partly withheld): f1 bacteriophage origin of replication; arrow indicates direction of (+) strand synthesis
   3271..3600    +  promoter       SV40 promoter: SV40 enhancer and early promoter
   3667..4458    +  CDS            neo: KKA2_KLEPN - Also known as kan, nptII. Experimental evidence at protein level: Swiss-Prot protein existence level 1. Resistance to kanamycin, neomycin, paromomycin, ribostamycin, butirosin and gentamicin B. From Klebsiella pneumoniae.
   4482..4640    +  CDS            ble (fragment): BLE_KLEPN - Experimental evidence at protein level: Swiss-Prot protein existence level 1. Binding protein with a strong affinity to the bleomycin family of antibiotics. Binds to CL990; an antimitotic-antibiotic compound. From Klebsiella pneumoniae.
   4635..4756    +  polyA_signal   SV40 poly(A) signal: SV40 polyadenylation signal
   4829..4845    -  protein_bind   lac operator: The lac repressor binds to the lac operator to inhibit transcription in E. coli. This inhibition can be relieved by adding lactose or isopropyl-β-D-thiogalactopyranoside (IPTG). lac repressor encoded by lacI
   4853..4883    -  promoter       lac promoter: promoter for the E. coli lac operon
   4898..4919    -  protein_bind   CAP binding site: CAP binding activates transcription in the presence of cAMP. E. coli catabolite activator protein
   4932..5024    -  CDS            lacI (fragment): lac repressor; lacI; The lac repressor binds to the lac operator to inhibit transcription in E. coli. This inhibition can be relieved by adding lactose or isopropyl-β-D-thiogalactopyranoside (IPTG).
   5207..5795    -  rep_origin     ori: high-copy-number ColE1/pMB1/pBR322/pUC origin of replication
   5966..6826    -  CDS            AmpR: β-lactamase; bla; confers resistance to ampicillin, carbenicillin, and related antibiotics
   6827..6931    -  promoter       AmpR promoter: bla
>Addgene plasmid #122963 | pcDNA3.1_Floxed-STOP mCherry | addgene full sequence | sequence record 451025 | Addgene NGS Result
GACGGATCGGGAGATCTCCCGATCCCCTATGGTGCACTCTCAGTACAATCTGCTCTGATGCCGCATAGTT
AAGCCAGTATCTGCTCCCTGCTTGTGTGTTGGAGGTCGCTGAGTAGTGCGCGAGCAAAATTTAAGCTACA
ACAAGGCAAGGCTTGACCGACAATTGCATGAAGAATCTGCTTAGGGTTAGGCGTTTTGCGCTGCTTCGCG
ATGTACGGGCCAGATATACGCGTTGACATTGATTATTGACTAGTTATTAATAGTAATCAATTACGGGGTC
ATTAGTTCATAGCCCATATATGGAGTTCCGCGTTACATAACTTACGGTAAATGGCCCGCCTGGCTGACCG
CCCAACGACCCCCGCCCATTGACGTCAATAATGACGTATGTTCCCATAGTAACGCCAATAGGGACTTTCC
ATTGACGTCAATGGGTGGAGTATTTACGGTAAACTGCCCACTTGGCAGTACATCAAGTGTATCATATGCC
AAGTACGCCCCCTATTGACGTCAATGACGGTAAATGGCCCGCCTGGCATTATGCCCAGTACATGACCTTA
TGGGACTTTCCTACTTGGCAGTACATCTACGTATTAGTCATCGCTATTACCATGGTGATGCGGTTTTGGC
AGTACATCAATGGGCGTGGATAGCGGTTTGACTCACGGGGATTTCCAAGTCTCCACCCCATTGACGTCAA
TGGGAGTTTGTTTTGGCACCAAAATCAACGGGACTTTCCAAAATGTCGTAACAACTCCGCCCCATTGACG
CAAATGGGCGGTAGGCGTGTACGGTGGGAGGTCTATATAAGCAGAGCTCTCTGGCTAACTAGAGAACCCA
CTGCTTACTGGCTTATCGAAATTAATACGACTCACTATAGGGAGACCCAAGCTGGCTAGCGTTTAAACTT
AAGCTTATAACTTCGTATAGCATACATTATACGAAGTTATGGTACCGCAGATCTGCGACTCTAGAGGATC
TGCGACTCTAGAGGATCATAATCAGCCATACCACATTTGTAGAGGTTTTACTTGCTTTAAAAAACCTCCC
ACACCTCCCCCTGAACCTGAAACATAAAATGAATGCAATTGTTGTTGTTAACTTGTTTATTGCAGCTTAT
AATGGTTACAAATAAAGCAATAGCATCACAAATTTCACAAATAAAGCATTTTTTTCACTGCATTCTAGTT
GTGGTTTGTCCAAACTCATCAATGTATCTTATCATGTCTGGATCTGCGACTCTAGAGGATCATAATCAGC
CATACCACATTTGTAGAGGTTTTACTTGCTTTAAAAAACCTCCCACACCTCCCCCTGAACCTGAAACATA
AAATGAATGCAATTGTTGTTGTTAACTTGTTTATTGCAGCTTATAATGGTTACAAATAAAGCAATAGCAT
CACAAATTTCACAAATAAAGCATTTTTTTCACTGCATTCTAGTTGTGGTTTGTCCAAACTCATCAATGTA
TCTTATCATGTCTGGATCTGCGACTCTAGAGGATCATAATCAGCCATACCACATTTGTAGAGGTTTTACT
TGCTTTAAAAAACCTCCCACACCTCCCCCTGAACCTGAAACATAAAATGAATGCAATTGTTGTTGTTAAC
TTGTTTATTGCAGCTTATAATGGTTACAAATAAAGCAATAGCATCACAAATTTCACAAATAAAGCATTTT
TTTCACTGCATTCTAGTTGTGGTTTGTCCAAACTCATCAATGTATCTTATCATGTCTGGATCCCCATCAA
GCATCGATATAACTTCGTATAGCATACATTATACGAAGTTATGAATTCGCCACCATGGTGAGCAAGGGCG
AGGAGGATAACATGGCCATCATCAAGGAGTTCATGCGCTTCAAGGTGCACATGGAGGGCTCCGTGAACGG
CCACGAGTTCGAGATCGAGGGCGAGGGCGAGGGCCGCCCCTACGAGGGCACCCAGACCGCCAAGCTGAAG
GTGACCAAGGGTGGCCCCCTGCCCTTCGCCTGGGACATCCTGTCCCCTCAGTTCATGTACGGCTCCAAGG
CCTACGTGAAGCACCCCGCCGACATCCCCGACTACTTGAAGCTGTCCTTCCCCGAGGGCTTCAAGTGGGA
GCGCGTGATGAACTTCGAGGACGGCGGCGTGGTGACCGTGACCCAGGACTCCTCCCTGCAGGACGGCGAG
TTCATCTACAAGGTGAAGCTGCGCGGCACCAACTTCCCCTCCGACGGCCCCGTAATGCAGAAGAAGACCA
TGGGCTGGGAGGCCTCCTCCGAGCGGATGTACCCCGAGGACGGCGCCCTGAAGGGCGAGATCAAGCAGAG
GCTGAAGCTGAAGGACGGCGGCCACTACGACGCTGAGGTCAAGACCACCTACAAGGCCAAGAAGCCCGTG
CAGCTGCCCGGCGCCTACAACGTCAACATCAAGTTGGACATCACCTCCCACAACGAGGACTACACCATCG
TGGAACAGTACGAACGCGCCGAGGGCCGCCACTCCACCGGCGGCATGGACGAGCTGTACAAGTAACTCGA
GTCTAGAGGGCCCGTTTAAACCCGCTGATCAGCCTCGACTGTGCCTTCTAGTTGCCAGCCATCTGTTGTT
TGCCCCTCCCCCGTGCCTTCCTTGACCCTGGAAGGTGCCACTCCCACTGTCCTTTCCTAATAAAATGAGG
AAATTGCATCGCATTGTCTGAGTAGGTGTCATTCTATTCTGGGGGGTGGGGTGGGGCAGGACAGCAAGGG
GGAGGATTGGGAAGACAATAGCAGGCATGCTGGGGATGCGGTGGGCTCTATGGCTTCTGAGGCGGAAAGA
ACCAGCTGGGGCTCTAGGGGGTATCCCC
[124 nt withheld, positions 2829-2952]
C
[91 nt withheld, positions 2954-3044]
A
[49 nt withheld, positions 3046-3094]
CCTTTGACGTTGGAGTCCACGTTCTTT
[37 nt withheld, positions 3122-3158]
ACCCTATCTCGGTCTATTCTTTTGATTTATAAGGGATTTTGCCGATTTCGGCCTATTGGTTAAAAAATGA
GCTGATTTAACAAAAATTTAACGCGAATTAATTCTGTGGAATGTGTGTCAGTTAGGGTGTGGAAAGTCCC
CAGGCTCCCCAGCAGGCAGAAGTATGCAAAGCATGCATCTCAATTAGTCAGCAACCAGGTGTGGAAAGTC
CCCAGGCTCCCCAGCAGGCAGAAGTATGCAAAGCATGCATCTCAATTAGTCAGCAACCATAGTCCCGCCC
CTAACTCCGCCCATCCCGCCCCTAACTCCGCCCAGTTCCGCCCATTCTCCGCCCCATGGCTGACTAATTT
TTTTTATTTATGCAGAGGCCGAGGCCGCCTCTGCCTCTGAGCTATTCCAGAAGTAGTGAGGAGGCTTTTT
TGGAGGCCTAGGCTTTTGCAAAAAGCTCCCGGGAGCTTGTATATCCATTTTCGGATCTGATCAAGAGACA
GGATGAGGATCGTTTCGCATGATTGAACAAGATGGATTGCACGCAGGTTCTCCGGCCGCTTGGGTGGAGA
GGCTATTCGGCTATGACTGGGCACAACAGACAATCGGCTGCTCTGATGCCGCCGTGTTCCGGCTGTCAGC
GCAGGGGCGCCCGGTTCTTTTTGTCAAGACCGACCTGTCCGGTGCCCTGAATGAACTGCAGGACGAGGCA
GCGCGGCTATCGTGGCTGGCCACGACGGGCGTTCCTTGCGCAGCTGTGCTCGACGTTGTCACTGAAGCGG
GAAGGGACTGGCTGCTATTGGGCGAAGTGCCGGGGCAGGATCTCCTGTCATCTCACCTTGCTCCTGCCGA
GAAAGTATCCATCATGGCTGATGCAATGCGGCGGCTGCATACGCTTGATCCGGCTACCTGCCCATTCGAC
CACCAAGCGAAACATCGCATCGAGCGAGCACGTACTCGGATGGAAGCCGGTCTTGTCGATCAGGATGATC
TGGACGAAGAGCATCAGGGGCTCGCGCCAGCCGAACTGTTCGCCAGGCTCAAGGCGCGCATGCCCGACGG
CGAGGATCTCGTCGTGACCCATGGCGATGCCTGCTTGCCGAATATCATGGTGGAAAATGGCCGCTTTTCT
GGATTCATCGACTGTGGCCGGCTGGGTGTGGCGGACCGCTATCAGGACATAGCGTTGGCTACCCGTGATA
TTGCTGAAGAGCTTGGCGGCGAATGGGCTGACCGCTTCCTCGTGCTTTACGGTATCGCCGCTCCCGATTC
GCAGCGCATCGCCTTCTATCGCCTTCTTGACGAGTTCTTCTGAGCGGGACTCTGGGGTTCGAAATGACCG
ACCAAGCGACGCCCAACCTGCCATCACGAGATTTCGATTCCACCGCCGCCTTCTATGAAAGGTTGGGCTT
CGGAATCGTTTTCCGGGACGCCGGCTGGATGATCCTCCAGCGCGGGGATCTCATGCTGGAGTTCTTCGCC
CACCCCAACTTGTTTATTGCAGCTTATAATGGTTACAAATAAAGCAATAGCATCACAAATTTCACAAATA
AAGCATTTTTTTCACTGCATTCTAGTTGTGGTTTGTCCAAACTCATCAATGTATCTTATCATGTCTGTAT
ACCGTCGACCTCTAGCTAGAGCTTGGCGTAATCATGGTCATAGCTGTTTCCTGTGTGAAATTGTTATCCG
CTCACAATTCCACACAACATACGAGCCGGAAGCATAAAGTGTAAAGCCTGGGGTGCCTAATGAGTGAGCT
AACTCACATTAATTGCGTTGCGCTCACTGCCCGCTTTCCAGTCGGGAAACCTGTCGTGCCAGCTGCATTA
ATGAATCGGCCAACGCGCGGGGAGAGGCGGTTTGCGTATTGGGCGCTCTTCCGCTTCCTCGCTCACTGAC
TCGCTGCGCTCGGTCGTTCGGCTGCGGCGAGCGGTATCAGCTCACTCAAAGGCGGTAATACGGTTATCCA
CAGAATCAGGGGATAACGCAGGAAAGAACATGTGAGCAAAAGGCCAGCAAAAGGCCAGGAACCGTAAAAA
GGCCGCGTTGCTGGCGTTTTTCCATAGGCTCCGCCCCCCTGACGAGCATCACAAAAATCGACGCTCAAGT
CAGAGGTGGCGAAACCCGACAGGACTATAAAGATACCAGGCGTTTCCCCCTGGAAGCTCCCTCGTGCGCT
CTCCTGTTCCGACCCTGCCGCTTACCGGATACCTGTCCGCCTTTCTCCCTTCGGGAAGCGTGGCGCTTTC
TCATAGCTCACGCTGTAGGTATCTCAGTTCGGTGTAGGTCGTTCGCTCCAAGCTGGGCTGTGTGCACGAA
CCCCCCGTTCAGCCCGACCGCTGCGCCTTATCCGGTAACTATCGTCTTGAGTCCAACCCGGTAAGACACG
ACTTATCGCCACTGGCAGCAGCCACTGGTAACAGGATTAGCAGAGCGAGGTATGTAGGCGGTGCTACAGA
GTTCTTGAAGTGGTGGCCTAACTACGGCTACACTAGAAGAACAGTATTTGGTATCTGCGCTCTGCTGAAG
CCAGTTACCTTCGGAAAAAGAGTTGGTAGCTCTTGATCCGGCAAACAAACCACCGCTGGTAGCGGTGGTT
TTTTTGTTTGCAAGCAGCAGATTACGCGCAGAAAAAAAGGATCTCAAGAAGATCCTTTGATCTTTTCTAC
GGGGTCTGACGCTCAGTGGAACGAAAACTCACGTTAAGGGATTTTGGTCATGAGATTATCAAAAAGGATC
TTCACCTAGATCCTTTTAAATTAAAAATGAAGTTTTAAATCAATCTAAAGTATATATGAGTAAACTTGGT
CTGACAGTTACCAATGCTTAATCAGTGAGGCACCTATCTCAGCGATCTGTCTATTTCGTTCATCCATAGT
TGCCTGACTCCCCGTCGTGTAGATAACTACGATACGGGAGGGCTTACCATCTGGCCCCAGTGCTGCAATG
ATACCGCGAGACCCACGCTCACCGGCTCCAGATTTATCAGCAATAAACCAGCCAGCCGGAAGGGCCGAGC
GCAGAAGTGGTCCTGCAACTTTATCCGCCTCCATCCAGTCTATTAATTGTTGCCGGGAAGCTAGAGTAAG
TAGTTCGCCAGTTAATAGTTTGCGCAACGTTGTTGCCATTGCTACAGGCATCGTGGTGTCACGCTCGTCG
TTTGGTATGGCTTCATTCAGCTCCGGTTCCCAACGATCAAGGCGAGTTACATGATCCCCCATGTTGTGCA
AAAAAGCGGTTAGCTCCTTCGGTCCTCCGATCGTTGTCAGAAGTAAGTTGGCCGCAGTGTTATCACTCAT
GGTTATGGCAGCACTGCATAATTCTCTTACTGTCATGCCATCCGTAAGATGCTTTTCTGTGACTGGTGAG
TACTCAACCAAGTCATTCTGAGAATAGTGTATGCGGCGACCGAGTTGCTCTTGCCCGGCGTCAATACGGG
ATAATACCGCGCCACATAGCAGAACTTTAAAAGTGCTCATCATTGGAAAACGTTCTTCGGGGCGAAAACT
CTCAAGGATCTTACCGCTGTTGAGATCCAGTTCGATGTAACCCACTCGTGCACCCAACTGATCTTCAGCA
TCTTTTACTTTCACCAGCGTTTCTGGGTGAGCAAAAACAGGAAGGCAAAATGCCGCAAAAAAGGGAATAA
GGGCGACACGGAAATGTTGAATACTCATACTCTTCCTTTTTCAATATTATTGAAGCATTTATCAGGGTTA
TTGTCTCATGAGCGGATACATATTTGAATGTATTTAGAAAAATAAACAAATAGGGGTTCCGCGCACATTT
CCCCGAAAAGTGCCACCTGACGTC
